>Addgene plasmid #48021 | pICH41822 | depositor full sequence | sequence record 69021 | Full Sequence
GGGGATCCTCTAGAGTCGACCTGCAGGCATGCAAGCTTGGCGTAATCATGGTCATAGCTGTTTCCTGTGT
GAAATTGTTATCCGCTCACAATTCCACACAACATACGAGCCGGAAGCATAAAGTGTAAAGCCTGGGGTGC
CTAATGAGTGAGCTAACTCACATTAATTGCGTTGCGCTCACTGCCCGCTTTCCAGTCGGGAAACCTGTCG
TGCCAGCTGCATTAATGAATCGGCCAACGCGCGGGGAGAGGCGGTTTGCGTATTGGGCGCTCTTCCGCTT
CCTCGCTCACTGACTCGCTGCGCTCGGTCGTTCGGCTGCGGCGAGCGGTATCAGCTCACTCAAAGGCGGT
AATACGGTTATCCACAGAATCAGGGGATAACGCAGGAAAGAACATGTGAGCAAAAGGCCAGCAAAAGGCC
AGGAACCGTAAAAAGGCCGCGTTGCTGGCGTTTTTCCATAGGCTCCGCCCCCCTGACGAGCATCACAAAA
ATCGACGCTCAAGTCAGAGGTGGCGAAACCCGACAGGACTATAAAGATACCAGGCGTTTCCCCCTGGAAG
CTCCCTCGTGCGCTCTCCTGTTCCGACCCTGCCGCTTACCGGATACCTGTCCGCCTTTCTCCCTTCGGGA
AGCGTGGCGCTTTCTCATAGCTCACGCTGTAGGTATCTCAGTTCGGTGTAGGTCGTTCGCTCCAAGCTGG
GCTGTGTGCACGAACCCCCCGTTCAGCCCGACCGCTGCGCCTTATCCGGTAACTATCGTCTTGAGTCCAA
CCCGGTAAGACACGACTTATCGCCACTGGCAGCAGCCACTGGTAACAGGATTAGCAGAGCGAGGTATGTA
GGCGGTGCTACAGAGTTCTTGAAGTGGTGGCCTAACTACGGCTACACTAGAAGGACAGTATTTGGTATCT
GCGCTCTGCTGAAGCCAGTTACCTTCGGAAAAAGAGTTGGTAGCTCTTGATCCGGCAAACAAACCACCGC
TGGTAGCGGTGGTTTTTTTGTTTGCAAGCAGCAGATTACGCGCAGAAAAAAAGGATCTCAAGAAGATCCT
TTGATCTTTTCTACGGGGTCTGACGCTCAGTGGAACGAAAACTCACGTTAAGGGATTTTGGTCATGAGAT
TATCAAAAAGGATCTTCACCTAGATCCTTTTAAATTAAAAATGAAGTTTTAAATCAATCTAAAGTATATA
TGAGTAAACTTGGTCTGACAGTTATTTGCCGACTACCTTGGTGATCTCGCCTTTCACGTAGTGGACAAAT
TCTTCCAACTGATCTGCGCGCGAGGCCAAGCGATCTTCTTCTTGTCCAAGATAAGCCTGTCTAGCTTCAA
GTATGACGGGCTGATACTGGGCCGGCAGGCGCTCCATTGCCCAGTCGGCAGCGACATCCTTCGGCGCGAT
TTTGCCGGTTACTGCGCTGTACCAAATGCGGGACAACGTAAGCACTACATTTCGCTCATCGCCAGCCCAG
TCGGGCGGCGAGTTCCATAGCGTTAAGGTTTCATTTAGCGCCTCAAATAGATCCTGTTCAGGAACCGGAT
CAAAGAGTTCCTCCGCCGCTGGACCTACCAAGGCAACGCTATGTTCTCTTGCTTTTGTCAGCAAGATAGC
CAGATCAATGTCGATCGTGGCTGGCTCGAAGATACCTGCAAGAATGTCATTGCGCTGCCATTCTCCAAAT
TGCAGTTCGCGCTTAGCTGGATAACGCCACGGAATGATGTCGTCGTGCACAACAATGGTGACTTCTACAG
CGCGGAGAATCTCGCTCTCTCCAGGGGAAGCCGAAGTTTCCAAAAGGTCGTTGATCAAAGCTCGCCGCGT
TGTTTCATCAAGCCTTACGGTCACCGTAACCAGCAAATCAATATCACTGTGTGGCTTCAGGCCGCCATCC
ACTGCGGAGCCGTACAAATGTACGGCCAGCAACGTCGGTTCGAGATGGCGCTCGATGACGCCAACTACCT
CTGATAGTTGAGTCGATACTTCGGCGATCACCGCTTCCCTCATGATGTTTAACTTTGTTTTAGGGCGACT
GCCCTGCTGCGTAACATCGTTGCTGCTCCATAACATCAAACATCGACCCACGGCGTAACGCGCTTGCTGC
TTGGATGCCCGAGGCATAGACTGTACCCCAAAAAAACAGTCATAACAAGCCATGAAAACCGCCACTGCGC
CGTTACCACCGCTGCGTTCGGTCAAGGTTCTGGACCAGTTGCGTGAGCGCATACTCTTCCTTTTTCAATA
TTATTGAAGCATTTATCAGGGTTATTGTCTCATGAGCGGATACATATTTGAATGTATTTAGAAAAATAAA
CAAATAGGGGTTCCGCGCACATTTCCCCGAAAAGTGCCACCTGACGTCTAAGAAACCATTATTATCATGA
CATTAACCTATAAAAATAGGCGTATCACGAGGCCCTTTCGACTCGCGCGTTTCGGTGATGACGGTGAAAA
CCTCTGACACATGCAGCTCCCGGAGATGGTCACAGCTTGTCTGTAAGCGGATGCCGGGAGCAGACAAGCC
CGTCAGGGCGCGTCAGCGGGTGTTGGCGGGTGTCGGGGCTGGCTTAACTATGCGGCATCAGAGCAGATTG
TACTGAGAGTGCACCATATGCGGTGTGAAATACCGCACAGATGCGTAAGGAGAAAATACCGCATCAGGCG
CCATTCGCCATTCAGGCTGCGCAACTGTTGGGAAGGGCGATCGGTGCGGGCCTCTTCGCTATTACGCCAG
CTGGCGAAAGGGGGATGTGCTGCAAGGCGATTAAGTTGGGTAACGCCAGGGTTTTCCCAGTCACGACGTT
GTAAAACGACGGCCAGTGAATTCGAGCTCGGTACCCTTTGAAGACAAGAGCGAGGATGCACATGTGACCG
AGGGATTGTCTTCGTGGAAACTTGGGACTTCAGATTCCACCCCTTGCAAGCGTGGAAAGCCTTCCGACCA
AGGGAAGTGTCGGATGTAGAGGAAATGGAAAGTTTGTTCTCAGATGGGGACTTGCTTGATTGCTTCACAA
GAATGCCAGCTTATGCGGTAAACGCAGAGGAAGATTTAGCTGCAATCAGGAAAACGCCCGAGATGGATGT
CGGTCAAGAAGTTAAAGAACCTGCAGGAGACAGAAATCAATACTCAAACCCTGCAGAAACTTTCCTCAAC
AAGCTCCACAGGAAACACAGTAGGGAGGTGAAACACCAGGCCGCAAAGAAAGCTAAACGCCTAGCTGAAA
TCCAGGAGTCAATGAGAGCTGAAGGTGATGCCGAACCAAATGAAATAAGCGGGGGCATGGGGGCAATACC
CAGCAACGCCGAACTTCCTGGGCCCAAA
Features (pLannotate 1.2.2; 14 found; start..end, strand, type, name):
      1..38      +  misc_feature   MCS (fragment): pUC18/19 multiple cloning site
     75..91      -  protein_bind   lac operator: The lac repressor binds to the lac operator to inhibit transcription in E. coli. This inhibition can be relieved by adding lactose or isopropyl-β-D-thiogalactopyranoside (IPTG). lac repressor encoded by lacI
     99..129     -  promoter       lac promoter: promoter for the E. coli lac operon
    144..165     -  protein_bind   CAP binding site: CAP binding activates transcription in the presence of cAMP. E. coli catabolite activator protein
    178..270     -  CDS            lacI (fragment): lac repressor; lacI; The lac repressor binds to the lac operator to inhibit transcription in E. coli. This inhibition can be relieved by adding lactose or isopropyl-β-D-thiogalactopyranoside (IPTG).
    453..1041    -  rep_origin     ori: high-copy-number ColE1/pMB1/pBR322/pUC origin of replication
   1212..2003    -  CDS            SmR: aminoglycoside adenylyltransferase (Murphy, 1985); aadA; confers resistance to spectinomycin and streptomycin
   2010..2066    -  CDS            GmR (fragment): gentamycin acetyltransferase; aacC1; confers resistance to gentamycin
   2152..2232    +  CDS            int (fragment): INT2_ECOLX - Protein inferred from homology: Swiss-Prot protein existence level 3. Putative integrase believed to be involved in the insertion of antibiotic resistance genes into plasmids and transposons. From Escherichia coli.
   2223..2327    -  promoter       AmpR promoter: bla
   2422..2457    +  CDS            rop (fragment): Rop protein, which maintains plasmids at low copy number; rop
   2559..2658    +  misc_feature   bom (fragment): basis of mobility region from pBR322
   2664..2821    -  CDS            lacZα (fragment): LacZα fragment of β-galactosidase; lacZ fragment
   2884..3       +  CDS            RDRP_PVX (fragment) (across the origin): Protein inferred from homology: Swiss-Prot protein existence level 3. RNA replication. The central part of this protein possibly functions as an ATP-binding helicase (Probable). From Potato virus X (PVX).
