[The description below was written by a language model from this plasmid's Addgene catalogue record and pLannotate feature annotations shown in this document.]
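Description:
pICH41822 is a small, high-copy bacterial plasmid from the Modular Cloning (MoClo) toolkit for standardized assembly of multigene constructs. The catalogue lists it as an empty backbone on a self-made, pUC19-derived vector of about 3.3 kb, with no gene insert, and the depositor describes it simply as a "level 2 end linker". In the MoClo system, end-linker plasmids generally supply a short adapter fragment released by a type IIS restriction enzyme. This fragment joins the last transcription unit in a one-pot Golden Gate reaction to the destination vector, closing the level 2 assembly. The record does not state which position this linker serves, which enzyme sites or overhangs it carries, or whether it permits further rounds of insertion.

The plasmid replicates in E. coli from a ColE1/pUC-type origin and is selected with spectinomycin through an aadA (SmR) aminoglycoside adenylyltransferase gene. An AmpR (bla) promoter lies upstream of this gene in the same orientation and may drive it. Small fragments annotated as GmR and an integrase flank the marker and are probably remnants of the resistance cassette's source. The remaining features are typical pUC remnants: a partial multiple cloning site, the lac promoter with its operator and CAP binding site, a lacZα fragment, and short pieces of lacI, rop and bom. Because lacZα is only partial, the record does not show whether blue/white screening is functional. A fragment resembling the Potato virus X RNA-dependent RNA polymerase spans the sequence origin next to the cloning site. It may be non-functional filler within the linker region, though the record does not explain it.
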