Addgene plasmid #48021: pICH41822
Purpose: (Empty Backbone)
Depositing lab: Sylvestre Marillonnet. Depositing organization: Leibniz Institute of Plant Biochemistry (IPB). Publication: A modular cloning system for standardized assembly of multigene constructs. Weber E, Engler C, Gruetzner R, Werner S, Marillonnet S. PLoS One. 2011 Feb 18;6(2):e16765. doi: 10.1371/journal.pone.0016765. PubMed 21364738.
Backbone
  Vector backbone: pUC19-derived
  Backbone manufacturer: self-made
  Backbone size (bp): 3293
  Vector type: Unspecified
Growth in bacteria
  Bacterial resistance: Spectinomycin, 50 μg/mL
  Growth temperature: 37°C
  Growth strain: DH10B
  Copy number: High Copy
Gene/Insert
  Gene/Insert name: None
Terms and licenses: Academic/Nonprofit Terms; Industry Terms: Not Available to Industry
Depositor comments: level 2 end linker
How to cite: pICH41822 was a gift from Sylvestre Marillonnet (Addgene plasmid # 48021 ; http://n2t.net/addgene:48021 ; RRID:Addgene_48021)
