>Addgene plasmid #48021 | pICH41822 | addgene partial sequence | sequence record 71174 | M13_pUC_rev
TGACCATGATTACGCCAAGCTTGCATGCCTGCAGGTCGACTCTAGAGGATCCCCTTTGGGCCCAGGAAGT
TCGGCGTTGCTGGGTATTGCCCCCATGCCCCCGCTTATTTCATTTGGTTCGGCATCACCTTCAGCTCTCA
TTGACTCCTGGATTTCAGCTAGGCGTTTAGCTTTCTTTGCGGCCTGGTGTTTCACCTCCCTACTGTGTTT
CCTGTGGAGCTTGTTGAGGAAAGTTTCTGCAGGGTTTGAGTATTGATTTCTGTCTCCTGCAGGTTCTTTA
ACTTCTTGACCGACATCCATCTCGGGCGTTTTCCTGATTGCAGCTAAATCTTCCTCTGCGTTTACCGCAT
AAGCTGGCATTCTTGTGAAGCAATCAAGCAAGTCCCCATCTGAGAACAAACTTTCCATTTCCTCTACATC
CGACACTTCCCTTGGTCGGAAGGCTTTCCACGCTTGCAAGGGGTGGAATCTGAAGTCCCAAGTTTCCACG
AAGACAATCCCTCGGTCACATGTGCATCCTCGCTCTTGTCTTCAAAGGGTACCGAGCTCGAATTCACTGG
CCGTCGTTTTACAACGTCGTGACTGGGAAAACCCTGGCGTTACCCAACTTAATCGCCTTGCAGCACATCC
CCCTTTCGCCAGCTGGCGTAATAGCGAAGAGGCCCGCACCGATCGCCCTTCCCAACAGTTGCGCAGCCTG
AATGGCGAATGGCGCCTGATGCGGTATTTTCTCCTTACGCATCTGTGCGGTATTTCACACCGCATATGGT
GCACTCTCAGTACAATCTGCTCTGATGCCGCATAGTTAAGCCAGCCCCGACACCCGCCAACACCCGCTGA
CGCGCCCTGACGGGCTTGTCTGCTCCCGGCATCCGCTTACAGACAAGCTGTGACCATCTCCGGGAGCTGC
ATGTGTCAGAGGTTTTCACCGTCATCACCGAAACGCGCGAGTCGAAAGGGCCTCGTGATACGCCTATTTT
TATAGGTTAATGTCATGATAATAATGGTTTCTTAGACGTCAGGTGGCACTTTTCGGGGAAATGTGCGCGG
AACCCCTATTTGTTTATTTTTCTAAATACATTCAAATATGTATCCGCTCATGAGACAATAACCCTG
